Addgene plasmid #213242: FSHR-DuET
Purpose: The DuET construct encodes the named human GPCR engineered with a cleaved hemagglutinin signal peptide, a 5' FLAG and a 3' 1D4 epitope tag optimized for expression in mammalian cells and proteomics studies.
Depositing lab: Thomas Sakmar. Depositing organization: Rockefeller University. Publication: Multiplexed selectivity screening of anti-GPCR antibodies. Dahl L, Kotliar IB, Bendes A, Dodig-Crnkovic T, Fromm S, Elofsson A, Uhlen M, Sakmar TP, Schwenk JM. Sci Adv. 2023 May 3;9(18):eadf9297. doi: 10.1126/sciadv.adf9297. Epub 2023 May 3. PubMed 37134173.
Backbone
  Vector backbone: pcDNA 3.1 (+)
  Vector type: Mammalian Expression
Growth in bacteria
  Bacterial resistance: Ampicillin, 100 μg/mL
  Growth temperature: 37°C
  Growth strain: DH5alpha
  Copy number: High Copy
Gene/Insert
  Gene/Insert name: FSHR (alt names: Follicle stimulating hormone receptor; FSHRO, LGR1, ODG1)
  Species: H. sapiens (human)
  Entrez Gene: FSHR (a.k.a. FSHR1, FSHRO, LGR1, ODG1)
  Promoter: CMV, T7
  Tag / fusion protein: FLAG (N terminal on insert); 1D4 (C terminal on insert)
  Cloning method: Gibson Cloning
Terms and licenses: Academic/Nonprofit Terms; Industry Terms: Not Available to Industry
Depositor comments: Class: A, Family: Glycoprotein. Ensembl ID: ENSG00000170820, Uniprot ID: P23945
How to cite: FSHR-DuET was a gift from Thomas Sakmar (Addgene plasmid # 213242 ; http://n2t.net/addgene:213242 ; RRID:Addgene_213242)
