[The description below was written by a language model from this plasmid's Addgene catalogue record and pLannotate feature annotations shown in this document.]
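Description:
FSHR-DuET is a mammalian expression plasmid built on the pcDNA 3.1 (+) backbone that carries the human follicle stimulating hormone receptor (FSHR, also known as LGR1), a class A G protein-coupled receptor of the glycoprotein hormone receptor family. It is propagated in E. coli as a high-copy plasmid through a ColE1/pUC-type origin and selected with ampicillin via the β-lactamase gene. An f1 phage origin is also present. For selection in mammalian cells the backbone supplies a neomycin/kanamycin phosphotransferase gene driven by the SV40 enhancer/early promoter and terminated by an SV40 polyadenylation signal. The short bom, HIV-1 LTR, ble, lacI and lac promoter/operator hits in the feature table are annotated as fragments or small backbone remnants rather than functional payload.

The receptor coding sequence sits downstream of the human cytomegalovirus immediate early enhancer and promoter, which give strong constitutive transcription in mammalian cells, and upstream of the bovine growth hormone polyadenylation signal. A T7 promoter between the CMV promoter and the insert permits in vitro transcription. In the DuET design the receptor is engineered with a cleaved hemagglutinin signal peptide followed by an N-terminal FLAG epitope, and it ends in a C-terminal 1D4 epitope. The annotation detects the FLAG sequence just before the FSHR open reading frame but does not separately mark the signal peptide or the 1D4 tag. The two tags at opposite ends allow capture and detection of the full-length receptor. According to the record, the construct is optimized for mammalian expression and proteomics studies, and the associated work concerns multiplexed selectivity screening of anti-GPCR antibodies.
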