Features (pLannotate 1.2.2; 21 found; start..end, strand, type, name):
    419..523     -  promoter       AmpR promoter: bla
    582..634     -  misc_feature   bom (fragment): basis of mobility region from pBR322
    789..1168    +  enhancer       CMV enhancer: human cytomegalovirus immediate early enhancer
   1169..1372    +  promoter       CMV promoter: human cytomegalovirus (CMV) immediate early promoter
   1368..1401    +  LTR            5' LTR (truncated) (fragment): truncated 5' long terminal repeat (LTR) from HIV-1
   1417..1435    +  promoter       T7 promoter: promoter for bacteriophage T7 RNA polymerase
   1528..1548    +  CDS            3xFLAG (fragment): three tandem FLAG® epitope tags
   1561..3645    +  CDS            FSHR: FSHR_HUMAN - Also known as LGR1. Experimental evidence at protein level: Swiss-Prot protein existence level 1. G protein-coupled receptor for follitropin, the follicle- stimulating hormone (PubMed:11847099, PubMed:24058690, PubMed:24692546). Through cAMP production activates the downstream PI3K-AKT and ERK1/ERK2 signaling pathways (PubMed:24058690). From Homo sapiens (Human).
   3776..4000    +  polyA_signal   bGH poly(A) signal: bovine growth hormone polyadenylation signal
   4004..4025    +  promoter       SV40 promoter (fragment): SV40 enhancer and early promoter
   4046..4474    +  rep_origin     f1 ori (sequence partly withheld): f1 bacteriophage origin of replication; arrow indicates direction of (+) strand synthesis
   4488..4817    +  promoter       SV40 promoter: SV40 enhancer and early promoter
   4884..5675    +  CDS            neo: KKA2_KLEPN - Also known as kan, nptII. Experimental evidence at protein level: Swiss-Prot protein existence level 1. Resistance to kanamycin, neomycin, paromomycin, ribostamycin, butirosin and gentamicin B. From Klebsiella pneumoniae.
   5699..5857    +  CDS            ble (fragment): BLE_KLEPN - Experimental evidence at protein level: Swiss-Prot protein existence level 1. Binding protein with a strong affinity to the bleomycin family of antibiotics. Binds to CL990; an antimitotic-antibiotic compound. From Klebsiella pneumoniae.
   5852..5973    +  polyA_signal   SV40 poly(A) signal: SV40 polyadenylation signal
   6046..6062    -  protein_bind   lac operator: The lac repressor binds to the lac operator to inhibit transcription in E. coli. This inhibition can be relieved by adding lactose or isopropyl-β-D-thiogalactopyranoside (IPTG). lac repressor encoded by lacI
   6070..6100    -  promoter       lac promoter: promoter for the E. coli lac operon
   6115..6136    -  protein_bind   CAP binding site: CAP binding activates transcription in the presence of cAMP. E. coli catabolite activator protein
   6149..6241    -  CDS            lacI (fragment): lac repressor; lacI; The lac repressor binds to the lac operator to inhibit transcription in E. coli. This inhibition can be relieved by adding lactose or isopropyl-β-D-thiogalactopyranoside (IPTG).
   6424..7012    -  rep_origin     ori: high-copy-number ColE1/pMB1/pBR322/pUC origin of replication
   7183..418     -  CDS            AmpR (across the origin): β-lactamase; bla; confers resistance to ampicillin, carbenicillin, and related antibiotics
>Addgene plasmid #213242 | FSHR-DuET | addgene full sequence | sequence record 430799 | Addgene NGS Result
TCGTTGTCAGAAGTAAGTTGGCCGCAGTGTTATCACTCATGGTTATGGCAGCACTGCATAATTCTCTTAC
TGTCATGCCATCCGTAAGATGCTTTTCTGTGACTGGTGAGTACTCAACCAAGTCATTCTGAGAATAGTGT
ATGCGGCGACCGAGTTGCTCTTGCCCGGCGTCAATACGGGATAATACCGCGCCACATAGCAGAACTTTAA
AAGTGCTCATCATTGGAAAACGTTCTTCGGGGCGAAAACTCTCAAGGATCTTACCGCTGTTGAGATCCAG
TTCGATGTAACCCACTCGTGCACCCAACTGATCTTCAGCATCTTTTACTTTCACCAGCGTTTCTGGGTGA
GCAAAAACAGGAAGGCAAAATGCCGCAAAAAAGGGAATAAGGGCGACACGGAAATGTTGAATACTCATAC
TCTTCCTTTTTCAATATTATTGAAGCATTTATCAGGGTTATTGTCTCATGAGCGGATACATATTTGAATG
TATTTAGAAAAATAAACAAATAGGGGTTCCGCGCACATTTCCCCGAAAAGTGCCACCTGACGTCGACGGA
TCGGGAGATCTCCCGATCCCCTATGGTGCACTCTCAGTACAATCTGCTCTGATGCCGCATAGTTAAGCCA
GTATCTGCTCCCTGCTTGTGTGTTGGAGGTCGCTGAGTAGTGCGCGAGCAAAATTTAAGCTACAACAAGG
CAAGGCTTGACCGACATTTGCATGAAGAATCTGCTTAGGGTTAGGCGTTTTGCGCTGCTTCGCGATGTAC
GGGCCAGATATACGCGTTGACATTGATTATTGACTAGTTATTAATAGTAATCAATTACGGGGTCATTAGT
TCATAGCCCATATATGGAGTTCCGCGTTACATAACTTACGGTAAATGGCCCGCCTGGCTGACCGCCCAAC
GACCCCCGCCCATTGACGTCAATAATGACGTATGTTCCCATAGTAACGCCAATAGGGACTTTCCATTGAC
GTCAATGGGTGGAGTATTTACGGTAAACTGCCCACTTGGCAGTACATCAAGTGTATCATATGCCAAGTAC
GCCCCCTATTGACGTCAATGACGGTAAATGGCCCGCCTGGCATTATGCCCAGTACATGACCTTATGGGAC
TTTCCTACTTGGCAGTACATCTACGTATTAGTCATCGCTATTACCATGGTGATGCGGTTTTGGCAGTACA
TCAATGGGCGTGGATAGCGGTTTGACTCACGGGGATTTCCAAGTCTCCACCCCATTGACGTCAATGGGAG
TTTGTTTTGGCACCAAAATCAACGGGACTTTCCAAAATGTCGTAACAACTCCGCCCCATTGACGCAAATG
GGCGGTAGGCGTGTACGGTGGGAGGTCTATATAAGCAGAGCTCTCTGGCTAACTAGAGAACCCACTGCTT
ACTGGCTTATCGAAATTAATACGACTCACTATAGGGAGACCCAAGCTGGCTAGCGTTTAAACTTAAGCTT
AGCGCCACCATGAAGACGATCATCGCCCTGAGCTACATCTTCTGCCTGGTATTCGCCGACTACAAGGACG
ATGATGACGCCAGCATCGATATGGCGCTGCTGCTTGTTAGTCTCCTTGCCTTTTTGAGCCTGGGATCCGG
GTGTCACCATAGGATCTGTCATTGTTCAAACCGGGTGTTCTTGTGTCAAGAGTCCAAAGTCACCGAAATC
CCATCTGATCTGCCAAGAAATGCCATTGAGCTTAGATTCGTGCTGACTAAACTCAGGGTGATTCAGAAGG
GCGCCTTCTCTGGGTTCGGAGACCTGGAAAAAATCGAGATCTCCCAGAATGACGTGCTGGAAGTAATCGA
GGCTGATGTGTTTAGCAACCTGCCAAAACTGCACGAAATCAGGATTGAGAAAGCGAACAATCTTCTGTAT
ATAAATCCCGAGGCATTCCAGAATTTGCCTAACCTCCAATATCTCCTGATATCCAATACCGGCATCAAGC
ACCTCCCCGATGTGCATAAGATACACTCTTTGCAGAAGGTCCTGCTGGACATCCAGGATAATATTAACAT
CCATACAATCGAGCGAAACTCTTTCGTGGGCCTTAGCTTTGAATCCGTGATTTTGTGGCTGAACAAGAAT
GGCATTCAAGAGATCCACAATTGCGCCTTTAACGGGACCCAGCTGGACGAGCTCAATCTGAGCGACAATA
ACAATCTGGAGGAGCTCCCCAACGACGTGTTTCATGGCGCGAGTGGACCCGTTATCCTCGACATTAGCCG
GACACGCATCCATTCTCTTCCATCCTACGGACTGGAAAACCTTAAGAAGCTCAGGGCGCGATCCACCTAT
AACCTGAAAAAGCTGCCGACACTTGAGAAGTTGGTCGCCCTCATGGAGGCTAGCCTCACCTATCCATCCC
ATTGTTGTGCCTTCGCTAATTGGAGGCGGCAAATCTCTGAACTTCACCCAATCTGCAATAAATCCATCCT
CAGGCAAGAGGTGGATTACATGACCCAGGCCAGAGGTCAGCGGTCAAGCCTGGCAGAAGACAATGAGTCC
TCTTACAGCCGCGGGTTCGATATGACCTATACAGAGTTTGACTACGACCTGTGCAACGAGGTGGTGGATG
TCACGTGTTCTCCAAAGCCCGACGCCTTTAACCCATGTGAGGACATCATGGGCTACAACATCCTGAGAGT
GCTGATATGGTTTATCTCAATCCTGGCTATTACCGGCAATATCATCGTCCTGGTCATTCTTACTACATCC
CAATATAAGCTCACGGTGCCACGCTTTCTGATGTGCAACCTCGCTTTTGCCGACCTTTGTATCGGGATCT
ATCTCCTGCTGATCGCATCCGTTGACATCCACACAAAGAGCCAGTACCACAATTACGCGATTGATTGGCA
GACCGGGGCTGGCTGTGACGCTGCAGGATTCTTTACCGTGTTTGCGTCAGAGTTGAGTGTGTACACCCTG
ACAGCGATTACCCTGGAGCGGTGGCACACCATTACCCACGCGATGCAACTGGATTGCAAGGTCCAACTGC
GGCATGCTGCTTCAGTGATGGTTATGGGTTGGATTTTCGCTTTCGCAGCAGCACTGTTTCCAATCTTCGG
CATCAGTTCTTACATGAAAGTTTCCATCTGTCTGCCAATGGACATTGACAGCCCCCTTAGCCAGCTGTAC
GTCATGTCCCTTCTGGTGCTCAACGTGCTGGCCTTCGTGGTCATTTGTGGATGCTACATCCATATTTACC
TGACTGTTCGGAATCCCAACATCGTGTCTTCCAGCTCCGACACTAGGATAGCCAAGAGGATGGCTATGCT
GATCTTCACGGATTTCCTCTGCATGGCACCGATTTCATTCTTCGCCATCTCTGCCTCCCTGAAGGTGCCG
CTGATTACGGTGTCTAAAGCTAAGATTCTGCTTGTATTGTTCCACCCAATTAACTCTTGTGCCAATCCAT
TCCTGTACGCAATATTTACCAAAAACTTCAGGCGAGATTTTTTTATCCTCCTGTCAAAGTGTGGGTGCTA
TGAGATGCAAGCTCAAATTTATAGAACTGAAACTTCCAGTACAGTACACAATACGCACCCTCGGAACGGC
CATTGCTCCTCAGCTCCGCGGGTAACAAGCGGATCCACATACATTCTGGTCCCACTGTCACACCTGGCCC
AGAACATCGATACCGGTGGACGCACCGGTGAATTCGATGAGGCCAGCACCACCGTGTCTAAGACCGAGAC
TTCTCAGGTGGCCCCTGCCTAACTCGAGTCTAGAGGGCCCGTTTAAACCCGCTGATCAGCCTCGACTGTG
CCTTCTAGTTGCCAGCCATCTGTTGTTTGCCCCTCCCCCGTGCCTTCCTTGACCCTGGAAGGTGCCACTC
CCACTGTCCTTTCCTAATAAAATGAGGAAATTGCATCGCATTGTCTGAGTAGGTGTCATTCTATTCTGGG
GGGTGGGGTGGGGCAGGACAGCAAGGGGGAGGATTGGGAAGACAATAGCAGGCATGCTGGGGATGCGGTG
GGCTCTATGGCTTCTGAGGCGGAAAGAACCAGCTGGGGCTCTAGGGGGTATCCCC
[124 nt withheld, positions 4046-4169]
C
[91 nt withheld, positions 4171-4261]
A
[49 nt withheld, positions 4263-4311]
CCTTTGACGTTGGAGTCCACGTTCTTT
[37 nt withheld, positions 4339-4375]
ACCCTATCTCGGTCTATTCTTTTGATTTATAAGGGATTTTGCCGATTTCGGCCTATTGGTTAAAAAATGA
GCTGATTTAACAAAAATTTAACGCGAATTAATTCTGTGGAATGTGTGTCAGTTAGGGTGTGGAAAGTCCC
CAGGCTCCCCAGCAGGCAGAAGTATGCAAAGCATGCATCTCAATTAGTCAGCAACCAGGTGTGGAAAGTC
CCCAGGCTCCCCAGCAGGCAGAAGTATGCAAAGCATGCATCTCAATTAGTCAGCAACCATAGTCCCGCCC
CTAACTCCGCCCATCCCGCCCCTAACTCCGCCCAGTTCCGCCCATTCTCCGCCCCATGGCTGACTAATTT
TTTTTATTTATGCAGAGGCCGAGGCCGCCTCTGCCTCTGAGCTATTCCAGAAGTAGTGAGGAGGCTTTTT
TGGAGGCCTAGGCTTTTGCAAAAAGCTCCCGGGAGCTTGTATATCCATTTTCGGATCTGATCAAGAGACA
GGATGAGGATCGTTTCGCATGATTGAACAAGATGGATTGCACGCAGGTTCTCCGGCCGCTTGGGTGGAGA
GGCTATTCGGCTATGACTGGGCACAACAGACAATCGGCTGCTCTGATGCCGCCGTGTTCCGGCTGTCAGC
GCAGGGGCGCCCGGTTCTTTTTGTCAAGACCGACCTGTCCGGTGCCCTGAATGAACTGCAGGACGAGGCA
GCGCGGCTATCGTGGCTGGCCACGACGGGCGTTCCTTGCGCAGCTGTGCTCGACGTTGTCACTGAAGCGG
GAAGGGACTGGCTGCTATTGGGCGAAGTGCCGGGGCAGGATCTCCTGTCATCTCACCTTGCTCCTGCCGA
GAAAGTATCCATCATGGCTGATGCAATGCGGCGGCTGCATACGCTTGATCCGGCTACCTGCCCATTCGAC
CACCAAGCGAAACATCGCATCGAGCGAGCACGTACTCGGATGGAAGCCGGTCTTGTCGATCAGGATGATC
TGGACGAAGAGCATCAGGGGCTCGCGCCAGCCGAACTGTTCGCCAGGCTCAAGGCGCGCATGCCCGACGG
CGAGGATCTCGTCGTGACCCATGGCGATGCCTGCTTGCCGAATATCATGGTGGAAAATGGCCGCTTTTCT
GGATTCATCGACTGTGGCCGGCTGGGTGTGGCGGACCGCTATCAGGACATAGCGTTGGCTACCCGTGATA
TTGCTGAAGAGCTTGGCGGCGAATGGGCTGACCGCTTCCTCGTGCTTTACGGTATCGCCGCTCCCGATTC
GCAGCGCATCGCCTTCTATCGCCTTCTTGACGAGTTCTTCTGAGCGGGACTCTGGGGTTCGAAATGACCG
ACCAAGCGACGCCCAACCTGCCATCACGAGATTTCGATTCCACCGCCGCCTTCTATGAAAGGTTGGGCTT
CGGAATCGTTTTCCGGGACGCCGGCTGGATGATCCTCCAGCGCGGGGATCTCATGCTGGAGTTCTTCGCC
CACCCCAACTTGTTTATTGCAGCTTATAATGGTTACAAATAAAGCAATAGCATCACAAATTTCACAAATA
AAGCATTTTTTTCACTGCATTCTAGTTGTGGTTTGTCCAAACTCATCAATGTATCTTATCATGTCTGTAT
ACCGTCGACCTCTAGCTAGAGCTTGGCGTAATCATGGTCATAGCTGTTTCCTGTGTGAAATTGTTATCCG
CTCACAATTCCACACAACATACGAGCCGGAAGCATAAAGTGTAAAGCCTGGGGTGCCTAATGAGTGAGCT
AACTCACATTAATTGCGTTGCGCTCACTGCCCGCTTTCCAGTCGGGAAACCTGTCGTGCCAGCTGCATTA
ATGAATCGGCCAACGCGCGGGGAGAGGCGGTTTGCGTATTGGGCGCTCTTCCGCTTCCTCGCTCACTGAC
TCGCTGCGCTCGGTCGTTCGGCTGCGGCGAGCGGTATCAGCTCACTCAAAGGCGGTAATACGGTTATCCA
CAGAATCAGGGGATAACGCAGGAAAGAACATGTGAGCAAAAGGCCAGCAAAAGGCCAGGAACCGTAAAAA
GGCCGCGTTGCTGGCGTTTTTCCATAGGCTCCGCCCCCCTGACGAGCATCACAAAAATCGACGCTCAAGT
CAGAGGTGGCGAAACCCGACAGGACTATAAAGATACCAGGCGTTTCCCCCTGGAAGCTCCCTCGTGCGCT
CTCCTGTTCCGACCCTGCCGCTTACCGGATACCTGTCCGCCTTTCTCCCTTCGGGAAGCGTGGCGCTTTC
TCATAGCTCACGCTGTAGGTATCTCAGTTCGGTGTAGGTCGTTCGCTCCAAGCTGGGCTGTGTGCACGAA
CCCCCCGTTCAGCCCGACCGCTGCGCCTTATCCGGTAACTATCGTCTTGAGTCCAACCCGGTAAGACACG
ACTTATCGCCACTGGCAGCAGCCACTGGTAACAGGATTAGCAGAGCGAGGTATGTAGGCGGTGCTACAGA
GTTCTTGAAGTGGTGGCCTAACTACGGCTACACTAGAAGAACGGTATTTGGTATCTGCGCTCTGCTGAAG
CCAGTTACCTTCGGAAAAAGAGTTGGTAGCTCTTGATCCGGCAAACAAACCACCGCTGGTAGCGGTGGTT
TTTTTGTTTGCAAGCAGCAGATTACGCGCAGAAAAAAAGGATCTCAAGAAGATCCTTTGATCTTTTCTAC
GGGGTCTGACGCTCAGTGGAACGAAAACTCACGTTAAGGGATTTTGGTCATGAGATTATCAAAAAGGATC
TTCACCTAGATCCTTTTAAATTAAAAATGAAGTTTTAAATCAATCTAAAGTATATATGAGTAAACTTGGT
CTGACAGTTACCAATGCTTAATCAGTGAGGCACCTATCTCAGCGATCTGTCTATTTCGTTCATCCATAGT
TGCCTGACTCCCCGTCGTGTAGATAACTACGATACGGGAGGGCTTACCATCTGGCCCCAGTGCTGCAATG
ATACCGCGAGACCCACGCTCACCGGCTCCAGATTTATCAGCAATAAACCAGCCAGCCGGAAGGGCCGAGC
GCAGAAGTGGTCCTGCAACTTTATCCGCCTCCATCCAGTCTATTAATTGTTGCCGGGAAGCTAGAGTAAG
TAGTTCGCCAGTTAATAGTTTGCGCAACGTTGTTGCCATTGCTACAGGCATCGTGGTGTCACGCTCGTCG
TTTGGTATGGCTTCATTCAGCTCCGGTTCCCAACGATCAAGGCGAGTTACATGATCCCCCATGTTGTGCA
AAAAAGCGGTTAGCTCCTTCGGTCCTCCGA
